Addgene plasmid #127963: pmCherry-Dr-TrkA
Purpose: Myr mCherryDrTrkA expression in mammalian cells
Depositing lab: Vladislav Verkhusha. Depositing organization: University of Helsinki. Publication: Neurotrophin receptor tyrosine kinases regulated with near-infrared light. Leopold AV, Chernov KG, Shemetov AA, Verkhusha VV. Nat Commun. 2019 Mar 8;10(1):1129. doi: 10.1038/s41467-019-08988-3. PubMed 30850602.
Backbone
  Vector backbone: pcDNA3.1+
  Vector type: Mammalian Expression
Growth in bacteria
  Bacterial resistance: Ampicillin, 100 μg/mL
  Growth temperature: 37°C
  Growth strain: DH5alpha
  Copy number: High Copy
Gene/Insert
  Gene/Insert name: Myr-mCherry-3xSAG-Dr-hel-4- TrkA (alt name: mCherryDrTrkA)
  Species: Synthetic
  Cloning method: Restriction Enzyme; 5′ cloning site Unknown (unknown if destroyed)
Terms and licenses: Academic/Nonprofit Terms; Industry Terms: Not Available to Industry
How to cite: pmCherry-Dr-TrkA was a gift from Vladislav Verkhusha (Addgene plasmid # 127963 ; http://n2t.net/addgene:127963 ; RRID:Addgene_127963)
