[The description below was written by a language model from this plasmid's Addgene catalogue record and pLannotate feature annotations shown in this document.]
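Description:
pmCherry-Dr-TrkA is a mammalian expression plasmid built on the pcDNA3.1+ backbone, about 8.9 kb in the sequenced record. It is propagated in E. coli as a high-copy plasmid through a ColE1/pUC-type origin and selected with ampicillin via the β-lactamase gene. An f1 origin is also present. For mammalian cells the backbone carries an SV40 early promoter driving the neomycin phosphotransferase gene with an SV40 polyadenylation signal, which would permit G418 selection of stable transfectants. Short annotated fragments such as the truncated HIV-1 LTR, ble, lacI and bom hits are small partial matches and are probably backbone remnants or annotation artefacts rather than functional parts.

The payload is a synthetic fusion protein, named in the catalogue as Myr-mCherry-3xSAG-Dr-hel-4-TrkA. It is expressed from the CMV immediate-early enhancer and promoter and terminated by the bGH polyadenylation signal, with flanking T7 and SP6 promoters. The feature table identifies, in order, the red fluorescent protein mCherry, a region matching the chromophore-binding domain of the Deinococcus radiodurans bacteriophytochrome (which uses biliverdin as cofactor), and a fragment matching rat Ntrk1 (TrkA), followed by a TEV protease site. The stretch between the DrCBD and TrkA hits is unannotated, and its content is not stated in the record, nor is the exact portion of TrkA included. The name implies an N-terminal myristoylation signal for membrane anchoring and linker elements (3xSAG, a helical linker), though these are not separately annotated. In line with the associated work on neurotrophin receptor tyrosine kinases regulated by near-infrared light, the construct is used to express a membrane-targeted, mCherry-labelled phytochrome–TrkA chimera in mammalian cells for optical control of TrkA signalling.
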