Features (pLannotate 1.2.2; 24 found; start..end, strand, type, name):
     28..80      -  misc_feature   bom (fragment): basis of mobility region from pBR322
    235..614     +  enhancer       CMV enhancer: human cytomegalovirus immediate early enhancer
    615..818     +  promoter       CMV promoter: human cytomegalovirus (CMV) immediate early promoter
    814..847     +  LTR            5' LTR (truncated) (fragment): truncated 5' long terminal repeat (LTR) from HIV-1
    863..881     +  promoter       T7 promoter: promoter for bacteriophage T7 RNA polymerase
    934..1635    +  CDS            mCherry: mCherry is a basic (constitutively fluorescent) red fluorescent protein published in 2004, derived from Discosoma sp.. It is reported to be a very rapidly-maturing monomer with low acid sensitivity.
   1675..2637    +  CDS            DrCBD: DrCBD is a basic (constitutively fluorescent) long stokes shift fluorescent protein published in 2009, derived from Deinococcus radiodurans. It requires the cofactor biliverdin for fluorescence.
   3253..4323    +  CDS            Ntrk1 (fragment): NTRK1_RAT - Also known as Trk, Trka. Experimental evidence at protein level: Swiss-Prot protein existence level 1. Receptor tyrosine kinase involved in the development and the maturation of the central and peripheral nervous systems through regulation of proliferation, differentiation and survival of sympathetic and nervous neurons. High affinity receptor for NGF which is its primary ligand (PubMed:1312719, PubMed:1850821). Can also bind and be activated by NTF3/neurotrophin-3. However, NTF3 only supports axonal extension through NTRK1 but has no effect on neuron survival. Upon dimeric NGF lig
   4342..4362    +  CDS            TEV site: tobacco etch virus (TEV) protease recognition and cleavage site
   4463..4481    -  promoter       SP6 promoter: promoter for bacteriophage SP6 RNA polymerase
   4507..4731    +  polyA_signal   bGH poly(A) signal: bovine growth hormone polyadenylation signal
   4735..4756    +  promoter       SV40 promoter (fragment): SV40 enhancer and early promoter
   4777..5205    +  rep_origin     f1 ori (sequence partly withheld): f1 bacteriophage origin of replication; arrow indicates direction of (+) strand synthesis
   5219..5548    +  promoter       SV40 promoter: SV40 enhancer and early promoter
   5615..6406    +  CDS            neo: KKA2_KLEPN - Also known as kan, nptII. Experimental evidence at protein level: Swiss-Prot protein existence level 1. Resistance to kanamycin, neomycin, paromomycin, ribostamycin, butirosin and gentamicin B. From Klebsiella pneumoniae.
   6430..6588    +  CDS            ble (fragment): BLE_KLEPN - Experimental evidence at protein level: Swiss-Prot protein existence level 1. Binding protein with a strong affinity to the bleomycin family of antibiotics. Binds to CL990; an antimitotic-antibiotic compound. From Klebsiella pneumoniae.
   6583..6704    +  polyA_signal   SV40 poly(A) signal: SV40 polyadenylation signal
   6777..6793    -  protein_bind   lac operator: The lac repressor binds to the lac operator to inhibit transcription in E. coli. This inhibition can be relieved by adding lactose or isopropyl-β-D-thiogalactopyranoside (IPTG). lac repressor encoded by lacI
   6801..6831    -  promoter       lac promoter: promoter for the E. coli lac operon
   6846..6867    -  protein_bind   CAP binding site: CAP binding activates transcription in the presence of cAMP. E. coli catabolite activator protein
   6880..6972    -  CDS            lacI (fragment): lac repressor; lacI; The lac repressor binds to the lac operator to inhibit transcription in E. coli. This inhibition can be relieved by adding lactose or isopropyl-β-D-thiogalactopyranoside (IPTG).
   7155..7743    -  rep_origin     ori: high-copy-number ColE1/pMB1/pBR322/pUC origin of replication
   7914..8774    -  CDS            AmpR: β-lactamase; bla; confers resistance to ampicillin, carbenicillin, and related antibiotics
   8775..8879    -  promoter       AmpR promoter: bla
>Addgene plasmid #127963 | pmCherry-Dr-TrkA | addgene full sequence | sequence record 257325 | Addgene NGS Result
GACGGATCGGGAGATCTCCCGATCCCCTATGGTGCACTCTCAGTACAATCTGCTCTGATGCCGCATAGTT
AAGCCAGTATCTGCTCCCTGCTTGTGTGTTGGAGGTCGCTGAGTAGTGCGCGAGCAAAATTTAAGCTACA
ACAAGGCAAGGCTTGACCGACAATTGCATGAAGAATCTGCTTAGGGTTAGGCGTTTTGCGCTGCTTCGCG
ATGTACGGGCCAGATATACGCGTTGACATTGATTATTGACTAGTTATTAATAGTAATCAATTACGGGGTC
ATTAGTTCATAGCCCATATATGGAGTTCCGCGTTACATAACTTACGGTAAATGGCCCGCCTGGCTGACCG
CCCAACGACCCCCGCCCATTGACGTCAATAATGACGTATGTTCCCATAGTAACGCCAATAGGGACTTTCC
ATTGACGTCAATGGGTGGAGTATTTACGGTAAACTGCCCACTTGGCAGTACATCAAGTGTATCATATGCC
AAGTACGCCCCCTATTGACGTCAATGACGGTAAATGGCCCGCCTGGCATTATGCCCAGTACATGACCTTA
TGGGACTTTCCTACTTGGCAGTACATCTACGTATTAGTCATCGCTATTACCATGGTGATGCGGTTTTGGC
AGTACATCAATGGGCGTGGATAGCGGTTTGACTCACGGGGATTTCCAAGTCTCCACCCCATTGACGTCAA
TGGGAGTTTGTTTTGGCACCAAAATCAACGGGACTTTCCAAAATGTCGTAACAACTCCGCCCCATTGACG
CAAATGGGCGGTAGGCGTGTACGGTGGGAGGTCTATATAAGCAGAGCTCTCTGGCTAACTAGAGAACCCA
CTGCTTACTGGCTTATCGAAATTAATACGACTCACTATAGGGAGACCCAAGCTTGGTACCATGGGATGTA
TTAAATCAAAAAGGAAAGACGCTAGCAAGGGCGAGGAGGATAACATGGCCATCATCAAGGAGTTCATGCG
CTTCAAGGTGCACATGGAGGGCTCCGTGAACGGCCACGAGTTCGAGATCGAGGGCGAGGGCGAGGGCCGC
CCCTACGAGGGCACCCAGACCGCCAAGCTGAAGGTGACCAAGGGTGGCCCCCTGCCCTTCGCCTGGGACA
TCCTGTCCCCTCAGTTCATGTACGGCTCCAAGGCCTACGTGAAGCACCCCGCCGACATCCCCGACTACTT
GAAGCTGTCCTTCCCCGAGGGCTTCAAGTGGGAGCGCGTGATGAACTTCGAGGACGGCGGCGTGGTGACC
GTGACCCAGGACTCCTCCCTGCAGGACGGCGAGTTCATCTACAAGGTGAAGCTGCGCGGCACCAACTTCC
CCTCCGACGGCCCCGTAATGCAGAAGAAGACCATGGGCTGGGAGGCCTCCTCCGAGCGGATGTACCCCGA
GGACGGCGCCCTGAAGGGCGAGATCAAGCAGAGGCTGAAGCTGAAGGACGGCGGCCACTACGACGCTGAG
GTCAAGACCACCTACAAGGCCAAGAAGCCCGTGCAGCTGCCCGGCGCCTACAACGTCAACATCAAGTTGG
ACATCACCTCCCACAACGAGGACTACACCATCGTGGAACAGTACGAACGCGCCGAGGGCCGCCACTCCAC
CGGCGGCATGGACGAGCTGTACAAGGAATTCAGTGCTGGTAGTGCTGGTAGTGCTGGCACCGGTATGAGC
CGGGACCCGTTGCCCTTTTTTCCACCGCTTTACCTTGGTGGCCCGGAAATTACCACCGAGAACTGCGAGC
GCGAGCCGATTCATATTCCCGGCAGCATCCAGCCGCACGGCGCCCTGCTCACTGCCGACGGGCACAGCGG
CGAGGTGCTCCAGATGAGCCTCAACGCGGCCACTTTTCTGGGACAGGAACCCACAGTGCTGCGCGGACAG
ACCCTCGCCGCACTGCTGCCCGAGCAGTGGCCCGCGCTGCAAGCGGCCCTGCCCCCCGGCTGCCCCGACG
CCCTGCAATACCGCGCAACGCTGGACTGGCCTGCCGCCGGGCACCTTTCGCTGACGGTGCACCGGGTCGG
CGAGTTGCTGATTCTGGAGTTCGAGCCGACGGAGGCCTGGGACAGCACCGGGCCGCACGCGCTGCGCAAC
GCGATGTTCGCGCTCGAAAGTGCCCCCAACCTGCGGGCGCTGGCCGAGGTGGCGACCCAGACGGTCCGCG
AGCTGACGGGCTTTGACCGGGTGATGCTCTACAAATTTGCCCCCGACGCCACCGGCGAAGTGATTGCCGA
GGCCCGCCGTGAGGGGCTGCACGCCTTTCTGGGCCACCGTTTTCCCGCGTCGGACATTCCGGCGCAGGCC
CGCGCGCTCTACACCCGGCACCTGCTGCGCCTGACCGCCGACACCCGCGCCGCCGCCGTGCCGCTCGATC
CCGTCCTCAACCCGCAGACGAATGCGCCCACCCCGCTGGGCGGCGCCGTGCTGCGCGCCACCTCGCCCAT
GCACATGCAGTACCTGCGGAACATGGGCGTCGGGTCGAGCCTGTCGGTGTCGGTGGTGGTCGGCGGCCAG
CTCTGGGGCCTGATCGCCTGCCACCACCAGACGCCCTACGTGTTGCCGCCCGACCTGCGAACCACGCTCG
AATACCTGGGCCGCTTGCTGAGCCTGCAAGTTCAGGTCAAGGAAGCGGCGGACGTGGCGGCCTTTCGCCA
GAGCCTGCGGGAGCACCACGCGCGGGTGGCCCTCGCGGCGGCGCACTCGCTCTCGCCGCACGACACCCTC
AGTGACCCGGCGCTTGACCTGCTGGGCCTGATGCGGGCCGGGGGCCTGATTCTGCGTTTCGAGGGCCGCT
GGCAGACGTTGGGTGAAGTGCCGCCTGCCCCGGCGGTGGACGCGCTGCTGGCGTGGCTCGAAACCCAGCC
GGGCGCCCTGGTCCAGACCGACGCGCTAGGCCAACTGTGGCCCGCCGGCGCCGATCTCGCCCCCAGCGCA
GCGGGCCTGCTCGCCATCAGCGTGGGCGAGGGCTGGTCGGAGTGCCTCGTCTGGCTGCGGCCCGAACTGC
GGCTGGAGGTCGCCTGGGGCGGGGCCACTCCTGACCAGGCGAAAGACGACCTCGGGCCGCGCCACTCATT
CGACACCTACCTCGAAGAAAAACGCGGCTACGCCGAGCCCTGGCATCCCGGCGAAATCGAGGAGGCGCAG
GATCTACGTGACACATTGACCGGGGCGCTGGGCGAGGCAGAGGCAGCAGCAAAGGAGGCAGCAGCAAAGG
AAGCGGCGGCGAAAGAAGCGGCGGCGAAAGCGAACAAATGTGGACAGAGGAGCAAATTTGGGATCAACCG
CCCTGCTGTGCTGGCGCCAGAGGATGGGCTGGCCATGTCCCTACACTTCATGACACTGGGTGGCAGTTCT
CTTTCCCCTACTGAGGGCAAAGGCTCCGGACTCCAGGGCCACATCATGGAGAACCCACAGTACTTCAGTG
ATACCTGTGTCCACCATATCAAGCGCCAGGACATCATTCTCAAGTGGGAGCTAGGGGAGGGAGCCTTTGG
AAAGGTCTTTCTTGCTGAGTGCTACAACCTTCTGAATGATCAGGACAAGATGCTGGTGGCTGTCAAGGCA
CTGAAGGAGACATCTGAGAATGCTCGTCAGGACTTCCATCGTGAGGCAGAGCTGCTCACCATGCTACAGC
ACCAACACATCGTACGCTTCTTTGGAGTCTGCACGGAGGGTGGCCCATTGCTCATGGTCTTCGAGTACAT
GCGCCATGGGGACCTCAACCGTTTCCTCCGGTCCCACGGACCTGATGCAAAACTGCTGGCTGGCGGCGAG
GATGTGGCTCCTGGTCCTTTGGGCCTTGGGCAGCTTCTGGCTGTGGCTAGCCAGGTGGCTGCTGGTATGG
TGTACCTAGCCAGCCTGCACTTTGTGCACCGGGACCTGGCCACACGCAACTGTCTGGTGGGTCAGGGACT
AGTGGTCAAGATTGGAGACTTCGGCATGAGCAGGGACATCTACAGCACAGACTACTACCGTGTGGGAGGT
CGGACCATGCTGCCCATCCGCTGGATGCCTCCAGAGAGCATCCTCTACCGCAAGTTCAGCACCGAGAGTG
ATGTGTGGAGCTTCGGGGTGGTGCTCTGGGAGATCTTCACCTATGGAAAGCAACCCTGGTACCAGCTCTC
CAACACTGAGGCGATCGAGTGCATCACGCAGGGCCGGGAGCTGGAGCGGCCGCGCGCCTGCCCTCCTGAT
GTCTACGCCATCATGCGCGGCTGCTGGCAGCGTGAGCCGCAACAGCGCCTCAGCATGAAGGATGTGCACG
CGCGGCTGCAGGCCTTGGCACAGGCGCCACCGAGTTACCTGGACGTTCTGGGCTAGCTCGAGCCAACCAC
TGAGGATCTGTACTTTCAGAGCGATAACGATGGATCCACTAGTAACGGCCGCCAGTGTGCTGGAATTCTG
CAGATATCCATCACACTGGCGGCCGCTCGAGCATGCATCTAGAGGGCCCTATTCTATAGTGTCACCTAAA
TGCTAGAGCTCGCTGATCAGCCTCGACTGTGCCTTCTAGTTGCCAGCCATCTGTTGTTTGCCCCTCCCCC
GTGCCTTCCTTGACCCTGGAAGGTGCCACTCCCACTGTCCTTTCCTAATAAAATGAGGAAATTGCATCGC
ATTGTCTGAGTAGGTGTCATTCTATTCTGGGGGGTGGGGTGGGGCAGGACAGCAAGGGGGAGGATTGGGA
AGACAATAGCAGGCATGCTGGGGATGCGGTGGGCTCTATGGCTTCTGAGGCGGAAAGAACCAGCTGGGGC
TCTAGGGGGTATCCCC
[124 nt withheld, positions 4777-4900]
C
[91 nt withheld, positions 4902-4992]
A
[49 nt withheld, positions 4994-5042]
CCTTTGACGTTGGAGTCCACGTTCTTT
[37 nt withheld, positions 5070-5106]
ACCCTATCTCGGTCTATTCTTTTGATTTATAAGGGATTTTGCCGATTTCGGCCTATTGGTTAAAAAATGA
GCTGATTTAACAAAAATTTAACGCGAATTAATTCTGTGGAATGTGTGTCAGTTAGGGTGTGGAAAGTCCC
CAGGCTCCCCAGCAGGCAGAAGTATGCAAAGCATGCATCTCAATTAGTCAGCAACCAGGTGTGGAAAGTC
CCCAGGCTCCCCAGCAGGCAGAAGTATGCAAAGCATGCATCTCAATTAGTCAGCAACCATAGTCCCGCCC
CTAACTCCGCCCATCCCGCCCCTAACTCCGCCCAGTTCCGCCCATTCTCCGCCCCATGGCTGACTAATTT
TTTTTATTTATGCAGAGGCCGAGGCCGCCTCTGCCTCTGAGCTATTCCAGAAGTAGTGAGGAGGCTTTTT
TGGAGGCCTAGGCTTTTGCAAAAAGCTCCCGGGAGCTTGTATATCCATTTTCGGATCTGATCAAGAGACA
GGATGAGGATCGTTTCGCATGATTGAACAAGATGGATTGCACGCAGGTTCTCCGGCCGCTTGGGTGGAGA
GGCTATTCGGCTATGACTGGGCACAACAGACAATCGGCTGCTCTGATGCCGCCGTGTTCCGGCTGTCAGC
GCAGGGGCGCCCGGTTCTTTTTGTCAAGACCGACCTGTCCGGTGCCCTGAATGAACTGCAGGACGAGGCA
GCGCGGCTATCGTGGCTGGCCACGACGGGCGTTCCTTGCGCAGCTGTGCTCGACGTTGTCACTGAAGCGG
GAAGGGACTGGCTGCTATTGGGCGAAGTGCCGGGGCAGGATCTCCTGTCATCTCACCTTGCTCCTGCCGA
GAAAGTATCCATCATGGCTGATGCAATGCGGCGGCTGCATACGCTTGATCCGGCTACCTGCCCATTCGAC
CACCAAGCGAAACATCGCATCGAGCGAGCACGTACTCGGATGGAAGCCGGTCTTGTCGATCAGGATGATC
TGGACGAAGAGCATCAGGGGCTCGCGCCAGCCGAACTGTTCGCCAGGCTCAAGGCGCGCATGCCCGACGG
CGAGGATCTCGTCGTGACCCATGGCGATGCCTGCTTGCCGAATATCATGGTGGAAAATGGCCGCTTTTCT
GGATTCATCGACTGTGGCCGGCTGGGTGTGGCGGACCGCTATCAGGACATAGCGTTGGCTACCCGTGATA
TTGCTGAAGAGCTTGGCGGCGAATGGGCTGACCGCTTCCTCGTGCTTTACGGTATCGCCGCTCCCGATTC
GCAGCGCATCGCCTTCTATCGCCTTCTTGACGAGTTCTTCTGAGCGGGACTCTGGGGTTCGAAATGACCG
ACCAAGCGACGCCCAACCTGCCATCACGAGATTTCGATTCCACCGCCGCCTTCTATGAAAGGTTGGGCTT
CGGAATCGTTTTCCGGGACGCCGGCTGGATGATCCTCCAGCGCGGGGATCTCATGCTGGAGTTCTTCGCC
CACCCCAACTTGTTTATTGCAGCTTATAATGGTTACAAATAAAGCAATAGCATCACAAATTTCACAAATA
AAGCATTTTTTTCACTGCATTCTAGTTGTGGTTTGTCCAAACTCATCAATGTATCTTATCATGTCTGTAT
ACCGTCGACCTCTAGCTAGAGCTTGGCGTAATCATGGTCATAGCTGTTTCCTGTGTGAAATTGTTATCCG
CTCACAATTCCACACAACATACGAGCCGGAAGCATAAAGTGTAAAGCCTGGGGTGCCTAATGAGTGAGCT
AACTCACATTAATTGCGTTGCGCTCACTGCCCGCTTTCCAGTCGGGAAACCTGTCGTGCCAGCTGCATTA
ATGAATCGGCCAACGCGCGGGGAGAGGCGGTTTGCGTATTGGGCGCTCTTCCGCTTCCTCGCTCACTGAC
TCGCTGCGCTCGGTCGTTCGGCTGCGGCGAGCGGTATCAGCTCACTCAAAGGCGGTAATACGGTTATCCA
CAGAATCAGGGGATAACGCAGGAAAGAACATGTGAGCAAAAGGCCAGCAAAAGGCCAGGAACCGTAAAAA
GGCCGCGTTGCTGGCGTTTTTCCATAGGCTCCGCCCCCCTGACGAGCATCACAAAAATCGACGCTCAAGT
CAGAGGTGGCGAAACCCGACAGGACTATAAAGATACCAGGCGTTTCCCCCTGGAAGCTCCCTCGTGCGCT
CTCCTGTTCCGACCCTGCCGCTTACCGGATACCTGTCCGCCTTTCTCCCTTCGGGAAGCGTGGCGCTTTC
TCATAGCTCACGCTGTAGGTATCTCAGTTCGGTGTAGGTCGTTCGCTCCAAGCTGGGCTGTGTGCACGAA
CCCCCCGTTCAGCCCGACCGCTGCGCCTTATCCGGTAACTATCGTCTTGAGTCCAACCCGGTAAGACACG
ACTTATCGCCACTGGCAGCAGCCACTGGTAACAGGATTAGCAGAGCGAGGTATGTAGGCGGTGCTACAGA
GTTCTTGAAGTGGTGGCCTAACTACGGCTACACTAGAAGAACAGTATTTGGTATCTGCGCTCTGCTGAAG
CCAGTTACCTTCGGAAAAAGAGTTGGTAGCTCTTGATCCGGCAAACAAACCACCGCTGGTAGCGGTGGTT
TTTTTGTTTGCAAGCAGCAGATTACGCGCAGAAAAAAAGGATCTCAAGAAGATCCTTTGATCTTTTCTAC
GGGGTCTGACGCTCAGTGGAACGAAAACTCACGTTAAGGGATTTTGGTCATGAGATTATCAAAAAGGATC
TTCACCTAGATCCTTTTAAATTAAAAATGAAGTTTTAAATCAATCTAAAGTATATATGAGTAAACTTGGT
CTGACAGTTACCAATGCTTAATCAGTGAGGCACCTATCTCAGCGATCTGTCTATTTCGTTCATCCATAGT
TGCCTGACTCCCCGTCGTGTAGATAACTACGATACGGGAGGGCTTACCATCTGGCCCCAGTGCTGCAATG
ATACCGCGAGACCCACGCTCACCGGCTCCAGATTTATCAGCAATAAACCAGCCAGCCGGAAGGGCCGAGC
GCAGAAGTGGTCCTGCAACTTTATCCGCCTCCATCCAGTCTATTAATTGTTGCCGGGAAGCTAGAGTAAG
TAGTTCGCCAGTTAATAGTTTGCGCAACGTTGTTGCCATTGCTACAGGCATCGTGGTGTCACGCTCGTCG
TTTGGTATGGCTTCATTCAGCTCCGGTTCCCAACGATCAAGGCGAGTTACATGATCCCCCATGTTGTGCA
AAAAAGCGGTTAGCTCCTTCGGTCCTCCGATCGTTGTCAGAAGTAAGTTGGCCGCAGTGTTATCACTCAT
GGTTATGGCAGCACTGCATAATTCTCTTACTGTCATGCCATCCGTAAGATGCTTTTCTGTGACTGGTGAG
TACTCAACCAAGTCATTCTGAGAATAGTGTATGCGGCGACCGAGTTGCTCTTGCCCGGCGTCAATACGGG
ATAATACCGCGCCACATAGCAGAACTTTAAAAGTGCTCATCATTGGAAAACGTTCTTCGGGGCGAAAACT
CTCAAGGATCTTACCGCTGTTGAGATCCAGTTCGATGTAACCCACTCGTGCACCCAACTGATCTTCAGCA
TCTTTTACTTTCACCAGCGTTTCTGGGTGAGCAAAAACAGGAAGGCAAAATGCCGCAAAAAAGGGAATAA
GGGCGACACGGAAATGTTGAATACTCATACTCTTCCTTTTTCAATATTATTGAAGCATTTATCAGGGTTA
TTGTCTCATGAGCGGATACATATTTGAATGTATTTAGAAAAATAAACAAATAGGGGTTCCGCGCACATTT
CCCCGAAAAGTGCCACCTGACGTC
