>Addgene plasmid #127963 | pmCherry-Dr-TrkA | depositor partial sequence | sequence record 259252 | pmCherry-Dr-TrkA sequence 3423 bps
ATGGGATGTATTAAATCAAAAAGGAAAGACGCTAGCAAGGGCGAGGAGGATAACATGGCCATCATCAAGG
AGTTCATGCGCTTCAAGGTGCACATGGAGGGCTCCGTGAACGGCCACGAGTTCGAGATCGAGGGCGAGGG
CGAGGGCCGCCCCTACGAGGGCACCCAGACCGCCAAGCTGAAGGTGACCAAGGGTGGCCCCCTGCCCTTC
GCCTGGGACATCCTGTCCCCTCAGTTCATGTACGGCTCCAAGGCCTACGTGAAGCACCCCGCCGACATCC
CCGACTACTTGAAGCTGTCCTTCCCCGAGGGCTTCAAGTGGGAGCGCGTGATGAACTTCGAGGACGGCGG
CGTGGTGACCGTGACCCAGGACTCCTCCCTGCAGGACGGCGAGTTCATCTACAAGGTGAAGCTGCGCGGC
ACCAACTTCCCCTCCGACGGCCCCGTAATGCAGAAGAAGACCATGGGCTGGGAGGCCTCCTCCGAGCGGA
TGTACCCCGAGGACGGCGCCCTGAAGGGCGAGATCAAGCAGAGGCTGAAGCTGAAGGACGGCGGCCACTA
CGACGCTGAGGTCAAGACCACCTACAAGGCCAAGAAGCCCGTGCAGCTGCCCGGCGCCTACAACGTCAAC
ATCAAGTTGGACATCACCTCCCACAACGAGGACTACACCATCGTGGAACAGTACGAACGCGCCGAGGGCC
GCCACTCCACCGGCGGCATGGACGAGCTGTACAAGGAATTCAGTGCTGGTAGTGCTGGTAGTGCTGGCAC
CGGTATGAGCCGGGACCCGTTGCCCTTTTTTCCACCGCTTTACCTTGGTGGCCCGGAAATTACCACCGAG
AACTGCGAGCGCGAGCCGATTCATATTCCCGGCAGCATCCAGCCGCACGGCGCCCTGCTCACTGCCGACG
GGCACAGCGGCGAGGTGCTCCAGATGAGCCTCAACGCGGCCACTTTTCTGGGACAGGAACCCACAGTGCT
GCGCGGACAGACCCTCGCCGCACTGCTGCCCGAGCAGTGGCCCGCGCTGCAAGCGGCCCTGCCCCCCGGC
TGCCCCGACGCCCTGCAATACCGCGCAACGCTGGACTGGCCTGCCGCCGGGCACCTTTCGCTGACGGTGC
ACCGGGTCGGCGAGTTGCTGATTCTGGAATTCGAGCCGACGGAGGCCTGGGACAGCACCGGGCCGCACGC
GCTGCGCAACGCGATGTTCGCGCTCGAAAGTGCCCCCAACCTGCGGGCGCTGGCCGAGGTGGCGACCCAG
ACGGTCCGCGAGCTGACGGGCTTTGACCGGGTGATGCTCTACAAATTTGCCCCCGACGCCACCGGCGAAG
TGATTGCCGAGGCCCGCCGTGAGGGGCTGCACGCCTTTCTGGGCCACCGTTTTCCCGCGTCGGACATTCC
GGCGCAGGCCCGCGCGCTCTACACCCGGCACCTGCTGCGCCTGACCGCCGACACCCGCGCCGCCGCCGTG
CCGCTCGATCCCGTCCTCAACCCGCAGACGAATGCGCCCACCCCGCTGGGCGGCGCCGTGCTGCGCGCCA
CCTCGCCCATGCACATGCAGTACCTGCGGAACATGGGCGTCGGGTCGAGCCTGTCGGTGTCGGTGGTGGT
CGGCGGCCAGCTCTGGGGCCTGATCGCCTGCCACCACCAGACGCCCTACGTGTTGCCGCCCGACCTGCGA
ACCACGCTCGAATACCTGGGCCGCTTGCTGAGCCTGCAAGTTCAGGTCAAGGAAGCGGCGGACGTGGCGG
CCTTTCGCCAGAGCCTGCGGGAGCACCACGCGCGGGTGGCCCTCGCGGCGGCGCACTCGCTCTCGCCGCA
CGACACCCTCAGTGACCCGGCGCTTGACCTGCTGGGCCTGATGCGGGCCGGGGGCCTGATTCTGCGTTTC
GAGGGCCGCTGGCAGACGTTGGGTGAAGTGCCGCCTGCCCCGGCGGTGGACGCGCTGCTGGCGTGGCTCG
AAACCCAGCCGGGCGCCCTGGTCCAGACCGACGCGCTGGGCCAACTGTGGCCCGCCGGCGCCGATCTCGC
CCCCAGCGCAGCGGGCCTGCTCGCCATCAGCGTGGGCGAGGGCTGGTCGGAGTGCCTCGTCTGGCTGCGG
CCCGAACTGCGGCTGGAGGTCGCCTGGGGCGGGGCCACTCCTGACCAGGCGAAAGACGACCTCGGGCCGC
GCCACTCATTCGACACCTACCTCGAAGAAAAACGCGGCTACGCCGAGCCCTGGCATCCCGGCGAAATCGA
GGAGGCGCAGGATCTACGTGACACATTGACCGGGGCGCTGGGCGAGGCAGAGGCAGCAGCAAAGGAGGCA
GCAGCAAAGGAAGCGGCGGCGAAAGAAGCGGCGGCGAAAGCGAACAAATGTGGACAGAGGAGCAAATTTG
GGATCAACCGCCCTGCTGTGCTGGCGCCAGAGGATGGGCTGGCCATGTCCCTACACTTCATGACACTGGG
TGGCAGTTCTCTTTCCCCTACTGAGGGCAAAGGCTCCGGACTCCAGGGCCACATCATGGAGAACCCACAG
TACTTCAGTGATACCTGTGTCCACCATATCAAGCGCCAGGACATCATTCTCAAGTGGGAGCTAGGGGAGG
GAGCCTTTGGAAAGGTCTTTCTTGCTGAGTGCTACAACCTTCTGAATGATCAGGACAAGATGCTGGTGGC
TGTCAAGGCACTGAAGGAGACATCTGAGAATGCTCGTCAGGACTTCCATCGTGAGGCAGAGCTGCTCACC
ATGCTACAGCACCAACACATCGTACGCTTCTTTGGAGTCTGCACGGAGGGTGGCCCATTGCTCATGGTCT
TCGAGTACATGCGCCATGGGGACCTCAACCGTTTCCTCCGGTCCCACGGACCTGATGCAAAACTGCTGGC
TGGCGGCGAGGATGTGGCTCCTGGTCCTTTGGGCCTTGGGCAGCTTCTGGCTGTGGCTAGCCAGGTGGCT
GCTGGTATGGTGTACCTAGCCAGCCTGCACTTTGTGCACCGGGACCTGGCCACACGCAACTGTCTGGTGG
GTCAGGGACTAGTGGTCAAGATTGGAGACTTCGGCATGAGCAGGGACATCTACAGCACAGACTACTACCG
TGTGGGAGGTCGGACCATGCTGCCCATCCGCTGGATGCCTCCAGAGAGCATCCTCTACCGCAAGTTCAGC
ACCGAGAGTGATGTGTGGAGCTTCGGGGTGGTGCTCTGGGAGATCTTCACCTATGGAAAGCAACCCTGGT
ACCAGCTCTCCAACACTGAGGCGATCGAGTGCATCACGCAGGGCCGGGAGCTGGAGCGGCCGCGCGCCTG
CCCTCCTGATGTCTACGCCATCATGCGCGGCTGCTGGCAGCGTGAGCCGCAACAGCGCCTCAGCATGAAG
GATGTGCACGCGCGGCTGCAGGCCTTGGCACAGGCGCCACCGAGTTACCTGGACGTTCTGGGC
